Addgene plasmid #154784: pUC_h7SK M15 (CUA)
Purpose: plasmid with single copy of Mma PylT M15 mutant (CUA anticodon)
Depositing lab: Simon Elsaesser. Depositing organization: Karolinska Institutet. Publication: Site-Specific Incorporation of Two ncAAs for Two-Color Bioorthogonal Labeling and Crosslinking of Proteins on Live Mammalian Cells. Meineke B, Heimgartner J, Eirich J, Landreh M, Elsasser SJ. Cell Rep. 2020 Jun 23;31(12):107811. doi: 10.1016/j.celrep.2020.107811. PubMed 32579937.
Backbone
  Vector backbone: pUC
  Backbone manufacturer: IDT
  Vector type: Mammalian Expression
Growth in bacteria
  Bacterial resistance: Kanamycin, 50 μg/mL
  Growth temperature: 37°C
  Growth strain: NEB Stable
  Copy number: High Copy
Gene/Insert
  Gene/Insert name: Mma PylT
  Species: Methanosarcina mazei
  Insert size (bp): 312
  Mutation: G10A, G14U, G16U, C20U, C52A
  Promoter: h7SK
  Cloning method: Unknown
Terms and licenses: Academic/Nonprofit Terms; Industry Terms: Not Available to Industry
Depositor comments: M15 PylT described by Serfling et al., 2018 (PMID: 29177436 )
How to cite: pUC_h7SK M15 (CUA) was a gift from Simon Elsaesser (Addgene plasmid # 154784 ; http://n2t.net/addgene:154784 ; RRID:Addgene_154784)
