[The description below was written by a language model from this plasmid's Addgene catalogue record and pLannotate feature annotations shown in this document.]
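Description:
pUC_h7SK M15 (CUA) is a small (about 3.1 kb) pUC-type plasmid built on a commercially synthesised cloning backbone and classed as a mammalian expression vector. It is maintained in E. coli at high copy through the ColE1/pMB1-family origin and selected with kanamycin, with the aminoglycoside phosphotransferase gene annotated downstream of a cat promoter. The rest of the annotated backbone consists of cloning-vector remnants with no role in the payload: lacZα and lacI fragments, the lac promoter, operator and CAP binding site, and partial bom and rop sequences.

The payload is a 312 bp cassette carrying a single copy of the Methanosarcina mazei pyrrolysine tRNA gene (PylT) under the human 7SK promoter, an RNA polymerase III promoter commonly used to drive small non-coding RNAs in mammalian cells. The feature table detects the tRNA itself as a roughly 70 nt ncRNA lying within the interrupted lacZα region, but it does not annotate the 7SK promoter, which is known only from the catalogue fields. The tRNA is the M15 variant, defined by five substitutions (G10A, G14U, G16U, C20U, C52A) and previously described in the literature. It carries a CUA anticodon, so it reads UAG amber stop codons as a suppressor.

The plasmid encodes no aminoacyl-tRNA synthetase or reporter, so it supplies only the tRNA component of a genetic code expansion system and would have to be combined with a matching pyrrolysyl-tRNA synthetase and an amber-containing target gene. The associated work concerns site-specific incorporation of two non-canonical amino acids for two-colour bioorthogonal labelling and crosslinking of proteins on live mammalian cells.
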