Features (pLannotate 1.2.2; 11 found; start..end, strand, type, name):
    137..236     +  misc_feature   bom (fragment): basis of mobility region from pBR322
    242..396     -  CDS            lacZα (fragment): LacZα fragment of β-galactosidase; lacZ fragment
    751..819     +  ncRNA          tRNA: Accession: RF00005 - tRNA
    909..925     -  protein_bind   lac operator: The lac repressor binds to the lac operator to inhibit transcription in E. coli. This inhibition can be relieved by adding lactose or isopropyl-β-D-thiogalactopyranoside (IPTG). lac repressor encoded by lacI
    933..963     -  promoter       lac promoter: promoter for the E. coli lac operon
    978..999     -  protein_bind   CAP binding site: CAP binding activates transcription in the presence of cAMP. E. coli catabolite activator protein
   1012..1104    -  CDS            lacI (fragment): lac repressor; lacI; The lac repressor binds to the lac operator to inhibit transcription in E. coli. This inhibition can be relieved by adding lactose or isopropyl-β-D-thiogalactopyranoside (IPTG).
   1287..1875    -  rep_origin     ori: high-copy-number ColE1/pMB1/pBR322/pUC origin of replication
   2046..2861    -  CDS            KanR: aminoglycoside phosphotransferase; aph(3')-Ia; confers resistance to kanamycin in bacteria or G418 (Geneticin®) in eukaryotes
   2862..2964    -  promoter       cat promoter: promoter of the E. coli cat gene encoding chloramphenicol acetyltransferase
   3059..35      +  CDS            rop (fragment) (across the origin): Rop protein, which maintains plasmids at low copy number; rop
>Addgene plasmid #154784 | pUC_h7SK M15 (CUA) | addgene full sequence | sequence record 310386 | Addgene NGS Result
TCGCGCGTTTCGGTGATGACGGTGAAAACCTCTGACACATGCAGCTCCCGGAGACGGTCACAGCTTGTCT
GTAAGCGGATGCCGGGAGCAGACAAGCCCGTCAGGGCGCGTCAGCGGGTGTTGGCGGGTGTCGGGGCTGG
CTTAACTATGCGGCATCAGAGCAGATTGTACTGAGAGTGCACCAAATGCGGTGTGAAATACCGCACAGAT
GCGTAAGGAGAAAATACCGCATCAGGCGCCATTCGCCATTCAGGCTGCGCAACTGTTGGGAAGGGCGATC
GGTGCGGGCCTCATCGCTATTACGCCAGCTGGCGAAAGGGGGATGTGCTGCAAGGCGATTAAGTTGGGTA
ACGCCAGGGTTTTCCCAGTCACGACGTTGTAAAACGACGGCCAGTGCAACGCGATGACGATGGATAGCGA
TTCATCGATGAGCTGACCCGATCGCCGCCGCCGGAGGGTTGCGTTTGAGACGGGCGACAGATTTTCTAGA
GCACTAGTGGCCTTGGAGCTGCAGTATTTAGCATGCCCCACCCATCTGCAAGGCATTCTGGATAGTGTCA
AAACAGCCGGAAATCAAGTCCGTTTATCTCAAACTTTAGCATTTTGGGAATAAATGATATTTGCTATGCT
GGTTAAATTAGATTTTAGTTAAATTTCCTGCTGAAGCTCTAGTACGATAAGTAACTTGACCTAAGTGTAA
AGTTGAGATTTCCTTCAGGTTTATATAGCTTGTGCGCCGCCTGGGTACCTCGGAAACCTGGTCAGGGAGA
CCGAACGGACTCTAAATCCGTTCAGCCGGGTTCGATTCCCGGGGTTTCCGGACAAGTGCGGTTTTTATCA
GTTCTGGACCAGCGAGCTGTGCTGCGACTCGTGGCGTAATCATGGTCATAGCTGTTTCCTGTGTGAAATT
GTTATCCGCTCACAATTCCACACAACATACGAGCCGGAAGCATAAAGTGTAAAGCCTGGGGTGCCTAATG
AGTGAGCTAACTCACATTAATTGCGTTGCGCTCACTGCCCGCTTTCCAGTCGGGAAACCTGTCGTGCCAG
CTGCATTAATGAATCGGCCAACGCGCGGGGAGAGGCGGTTTGCGTATTGGGCGCTCTTCCGCTTCCTCGC
TCACTGACTCGCTGCGCTCGGTCGTTCGGCTGCGGCGAGCGGTATCAGCTCACTCAAAGGCGGTAATACG
GTTATCCACAGAATCAGGGGATAACGCAGGAAAGAACATGTGAGCAAAAGGCCAGCAAAAGGCCAGGAAC
CGTAAAAAGGCCGCGTTGCTGGCGTTTTTCCATAGGCTCCGCCCCCCTGACGAGCATCACAAAAATCGAC
GCTCAAGTCAGAGGTGGCGAAACCCGACAGGACTATAAAGATACCAGGCGTTTCCCCCTGGAAGCTCCCT
CGTGCGCTCTCCTGTTCCGACCCTGTCGCTTACCGGATACCTGTCCGCCTTTCTCCCTTCGGGAAGCGTG
GCGCTTTCTCATAGCTCACGCTGTAGGTATCTCAGTTCGGTGTAGGTCGTTCGCTCCAAGCTGGGCTGTG
TGCACGAACCCCCCGTTCAGCCCGACCGCTGCGCCTTATCCGGTAACTATCGTCTTGAGTCCAACCCGGT
AAGACACGACTTATCGCCACTGGCAGCAGCCACTGGTAACAGGATTAGCAGAGCGAGGTATGTAGGCGGT
GCTACAGAGTTCTTGAAGTGGTGGCCTAACTACGGCTACACTAGAAGAACAGTATTTGGTATCTGCGCTC
TGCTGAAGCCAGTTACCTTCGGAAAAAGAGTTGGTAGCTCTTGATCCGGCAAACAAACCACCGCTGGTAG
CGGTGGTTTTTTTGTTTGCAAGCAGCAGATTACGCGCAGAAAAAAAGGATCTCAAGAAGATCCTTTGATC
TTTTCTACGGGGTCTGACGCTCAGTGGAACGAAAACTCACGTTAAGGGATTTTGGTCATGAGATTATCAA
AAAGGATCTTCACCTAGATCCTTTTAAATTAAAAATGAAGTTTTAAATCAATCTAAAGTATATATGAGTA
AACTTGGTCTGACAGTTAGAAAAACTCATCGAGCATCAAGTGAAACTGCAATTTATTCATATCAGGATTA
TCAATACCATATTTTTGAAAAAGCCGTTTCTGTAATGAAGGAGAAAACTCACCGAGGCAGTTCCATAGGA
TGGCAAGATCCTGGTATCGGTCTGCGATTCCGACTCGTCCAACATCAATACAACCTATTAATTTCCCCTC
GTCAAAAATAAGGTTATCAAGTGAGAAATCACCATGAGTGACGACTGAATCCGGTGAGAATGGCAAGAGT
TTATGCATTTCTTTCCAGACTTGTTCAACAGGCCAGCCATTACGCTCGTCATCAAAATCACTCGCACCAA
CCAAACCGTTATTCATTCGTGATTGCGCCTGAGCGAGACGAAATACGCGATCGCCGTTAAAAGGACAATT
ACAAACAGGAATCGAATGCAACCGGCGCAGGAACACTGCCAGCGCATCAACAATATTTTCACCTGAATCA
GGATATTCTTCTAATACCTGGAATGCTGTTTTCCCTGGGATCGCAGTGGTGAGTAACCATGCATCATCAG
GAGTACGGATAAAATGCTTGATGGTCGGAAGAGGCATAAATTCCGTCAGCCAGTTTAGCCTGACCATCTC
ATCTGTAACATCATTGGCAACGCTACCTTTGCCATGTTTCAGAAACAACTCTGGCGCATCGGGCTTCCCA
TACAATCGATAGATTGTCGCACCTGATTGCCCGACATTATCGCGAGCCCATTTATACCCATATAAATCAG
CATCCATGTTGGAATTTAATCGCGGCTTCAAGCAAGACGTTTCCCGTTGAATATGGCTCATTTTAGCTTC
CTTAGCTCCTGAAAATCTCGATAACTCAAAAAATACGCCCGGTAGTGATCTTATTTCATTATGGTGAAAG
TTGGAACCTCTTACGTGCCGATCACACATTTCCCCGAAAAGTGCCACCTGACGTCTAAGAAACCATTATT
ATCATGACATTAACCTATAAAAATAGGCGTATCACGAGGCCCTTTCGTC
